Addgene plasmid #190879: HT116_pAAV_hSyn-DiO-SomQuasAr6b_EGFP
Purpose: Cre-on expression of soma-targeted QuasAr6b under an neuronal promoter
Depositing lab: Adam Cohen. Depositing organization: Harvard University. Publication: Video-based pooled screening yields improved far-red genetically encoded voltage indicators. Tian H, Davis HC, Wong-Campos JD, Park P, Fan LZ, Gmeiner B, Begum S, Werley CA, Borja GB, Upadhyay H, Shah H, Jacques J, Qi Y, Parot V, Deisseroth K, Cohen AE. Nat Methods. 2023 Jul;20(7):1082-1094. doi: 10.1038/s41592-022-01743-5. Epub 2023 Jan 9. PubMed 36624211.
Backbone
  Vector backbone: pAAV
  Total vector size (bp): 6289
  Vector type: AAV
Growth in bacteria
  Bacterial resistance: Ampicillin, 100 μg/mL
  Growth temperature: 30°C
  Growth strain: NEB Stable
  Copy number: High Copy
Gene/Insert
  Gene/Insert name: soma-targeted QuasAr6b
  Species: Synthetic
  Insert size (bp): 1824
  Promoter: hSyn
  Tag / fusion protein: EGFP (C terminal on insert)
  Cloning method: Gibson Cloning
  Sequencing primers: 5′ hSyn_F; 3′ WPRE_R
Terms and licenses: Academic/Nonprofit Terms; Industry Terms: Not Available to Industry
Depositor comments: Please visit https://doi.org/10.1101/2021.11.22.469481 for bioRxiv preprint.
How to cite: HT116_pAAV_hSyn-DiO-SomQuasAr6b_EGFP was a gift from Adam Cohen (Addgene plasmid # 190879 ; http://n2t.net/addgene:190879 ; RRID:Addgene_190879)
