[The description below was written by a language model from this plasmid's Addgene catalogue record and pLannotate feature annotations shown in this document.]
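Description:
HT116_pAAV_hSyn-DiO-SomQuasAr6b_EGFP is an AAV transfer plasmid of about 6.3 kb built on a pAAV backbone, designed for Cre-dependent, neuron-specific expression of a soma-targeted far-red genetically encoded voltage indicator. It is maintained in bacteria through a high-copy ColE1/pUC-type origin and selected with ampicillin via the β-lactamase gene; an f1 phage origin is also present. The expression cassette sits between AAV2 inverted terminal repeats, which allow it to be packaged into recombinant AAV particles. In the annotated sequence the 3′ ITR is detected in full, whereas the 5′ ITR appears only as short fragments, which may reflect the difficulty of sequencing these repeats rather than a true truncation.

The human synapsin I (hSyn) promoter drives the payload, which is placed in reverse orientation between paired, incompatible lox2272 and loxP sites in a DIO (double-floxed inverted open reading frame) arrangement. Without Cre the coding sequence is antisense to the promoter and is not expressed. Cre recombination inverts the cassette and then locks it in the sense orientation, restricting expression to Cre-positive neurons. The 1.8 kb synthetic insert encodes QuasAr6b, an engineered derivative of archaerhodopsin-3 from Halorubrum sodomense. It is followed by a short KCNJ2 (Kir2.1)-derived segment, of the kind typically used as a membrane trafficking signal, then a C-terminal EGFP tag and a Kcnb1 (Kv2.1) fragment that provides the somatic localization. A WPRE enhances transcript stability and expression, and an SV40 polyadenylation signal fragment terminates the transcript. The construct is intended for voltage imaging in genetically defined neuronal populations, with EGFP serving as a marker of expression.
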