Features (pLannotate 1.2.2; 25 found; start..end, strand, type, name):
     12..39      +  repeat_region  AAV2 ITR (fragment): inverted terminal repeat of adeno-associated virus serotype 2 inverted
     68..95      +  repeat_region  AAV2 ITR (fragment): inverted terminal repeat of adeno-associated virus serotype 2 inverted
    175..622     +  promoter       hSyn promoter: human synapsin I promoter; confers neuron-specific expression (Kügler et al., 2003)
    636..653     +  misc_feature   MCS (fragment): pUC18/19 multiple cloning site
    660..693     +  protein_bind   lox2272: Cre-mediated recombination occurs in the 8-bp core sequence (GGATACTT). lox2272 sites are compatible with each other, but incompatible with loxP or loxN sites (Lee and Saito, 1988). Cre recombinase
    694..743     -  intron         β-globin intron (fragment): internally truncated intron from human β-globin
    744..777     +  protein_bind   loxP: Cre-mediated recombination occurs in the 8-bp core sequence (GCATACAT). Cre recombinase
    816..1013    -  CDS            Kcnb1 (fragment): KCNB1_RAT - Experimental evidence at protein level: Swiss-Prot protein existence level 1. Voltage-gated potassium channel that mediates transmembrane potassium transport in excitable membranes, primarily in the brain, but also in the pancreas and cardiovascular system. Contributes to the regulation of the action potential (AP) repolarization, duration and frequency of repetitive AP firing in neurons, muscle cells and endocrine cells and plays a role in homeostatic attenuation of electrical excitability throughout the brain (PubMed:10024359, PubMed:10618149, PubMed:12451110, PubMed:17379638, Pu
   1029..1744    -  CDS            EGFP (fragment): the original enhanced GFP (Yang et al., 1996) mammalian codon-optimized
   1743..1802    -  CDS            KCNJ2 (fragment): KCNJ2_HUMAN - Also known as IRK1. Experimental evidence at protein level: Swiss-Prot protein existence level 1. Probably participates in establishing action potential waveform and excitability of neuronal and muscle tissues. Inward rectifier potassium channels are characterized by a greater tendency to allow potassium to flow into the cell rather than out of it. Their voltage dependence is regulated by the concentration of extracellular potassium; as external potassium is raised, the voltage range of the channel opening shifts to more positive voltages. The inward rectification is mainly due t
   1836..2600    -  CDS            aop3: BACR3_HALSD - Experimental evidence at protein level: Swiss-Prot protein existence level 1. Light-driven proton pump. From Halorubrum sodomense.
   2626..2659    -  protein_bind   lox2272: Cre-mediated recombination occurs in the 8-bp core sequence (GGATACTT). lox2272 sites are compatible with each other, but incompatible with loxP or loxN sites (Lee and Saito, 1988). Cre recombinase
   2660..2709    -  intron         β-globin intron (fragment): internally truncated intron from human β-globin
   2710..2743    -  protein_bind   loxP: Cre-mediated recombination occurs in the 8-bp core sequence (GCATACAT). Cre recombinase
   2744..2768    +  misc_feature   MCS (fragment): pBluescript multiple cloning site
   2768..3356    +  misc_feature   WPRE: woodchuck hepatitis virus posttranscriptional regulatory element
   3390..3515    -  polyA_signal   SV40 poly(A) signal (fragment): SV40 polyadenylation signal
   3542..3682    +  repeat_region  AAV2 ITR: inverted terminal repeat of adeno-associated virus serotype 2 inverted
   3687..3738    -  misc_feature   bom (fragment): basis of mobility region from pBR322
   3757..4212    +  rep_origin     f1 ori (sequence partly withheld): f1 bacteriophage origin of replication; arrow indicates direction of (+) strand synthesis
   4213..4262    -  misc_feature   bom (fragment): basis of mobility region from pBR322
   4364..4399    -  CDS            rop (fragment): Rop protein, which maintains plasmids at low copy number; rop
   4494..4598    +  promoter       AmpR promoter: bla
   4599..5459    +  CDS            AmpR: β-lactamase; bla; confers resistance to ampicillin, carbenicillin, and related antibiotics
   5630..6218    +  rep_origin     ori: high-copy-number ColE1/pMB1/pBR322/pUC origin of replication
>Addgene plasmid #190879 | HT116_pAAV_hSyn-DiO-SomQuasAr6b_EGFP | addgene full sequence | sequence record 377588 | Addgene NGS Result
CCTGCAGGCAGCTGCGCGCTCGCTCGCTCACTGAGGCCGCCCGGGCGTCGGGCGACCTTTGGTCGCCCGG
CCTCAGTGAGCGAGCGAGCGCGCAGAGAGGGAGTGGCCAACTCCATCACTAGGGGTTCCTGCGGCCGCAC
GCGTGTGTCTAGACTGCAGAGGGCCCTGCGTATGAGTGCAAGTGGGTTTTAGGACCAGGATGAGGCGGGG
TGGGGGTGCCTACCTGACGACCGACCCCGACCCACTGGACAAGCACCCAACCCCCATTCCCCAAATTGCG
CATCCCCTATCAGAGAGGGGGAGGGGAAACAGGATGCGGCGAGGCGCGTGCGCACTGCCAGCTTCAGCAC
CGCGGACAGTGCCTTCGCCCCCGCCTGGCGGCGCGCGCCACCGCCGCCTCAGCACTGAAGGCGCGCTGAC
GTCACTCGCCGGTCCCCCGCAAACTCCCCTTCCCGGCCACCTTGGTCGCGTCCGCGCCGCCGCCGGCCCA
GCCGGACCGCACCACGCGAGGCGCGAGATAGGGGGGCACGGGCGCGACCATCTGCGCTGCGGCGCCGGCG
ACTCAGCGCTGCCTCAGTCTGCGGTGGGCAGCGGAGGAGTCGTGTCGTGCCTGAGAGCGCAGTCGAGAAG
GTACCGGATCCTCTAGAGTCGACTCCGGAATAACTTCGTATAGGATACTTTATACGAAGTTATGCAGAAT
GGTAGCTGGATTGTAGCTGCTATTAGCAATATGAAACCTCTTAATAACTTCGTATAGCATACATTATACG
AAGTTATGGCGCGCCTTACACCTCGTTCTCGTAGCAGAACTTGTAGAACCTGGTGGCCTCAGGGAAGTCG
GTGGCGCAGCTGATGAAGCTGTCGATGCTGCTCATGCTCCTCATGTCGATCACGCCCTCGGTCCTGGCAG
GCAGAGGGGCCACAGGGCTAGGCATGCTGCTCATCTCCAGCTCCTCAGGAGGCTTGCTCTGAGGGGCCAT
CTCCTTGGTGTTCAGGATAGGCTGGCTCTGGGTACCTCCGCTCCCACCCTTGTACAGCTCGTCCATGCCG
AGAGTGATCCCGGCGGCGGTCACGAACTCCAGCAGGACCATGTGATCGCGCTTCTCGTTGGGGTCTTTGC
TCAGGGCGGACTGGGTGCTCAGGTAGTGGTTGTCGGGCAGCAGCACGGGGCCGTCGCCGATGGGGGTGTT
CTGCTGGTAGTGGTCGGCGAGCTGCACGCTGCCGTCCTCGATGTTGTGGCGGATCTTGAAGTTCACCTTG
ATGCCGTTCTTCTGCTTGTCGGCCATGATATAGACGTTGTGGCTGTTGTAGTTGTACTCCAGCTTGTGCC
CCAGGATGTTGCCGTCCTCCTTGAAGTCGATGCCCTTCAGCTCGATGCGGTTCACCAGGGTGTCGCCCTC
GAACTTCACCTCGGCGCGGGTCTTGTAGTTGCCGTCGTCCTTGAAGAAGATGGTGCGCTCCTGGACGTAG
CCTTCGGGCATGGCGGACTTGAAGAAGTCGTGCTGCTTCATGTGGTCGGGGTAGCGGCTGAAGCACTGCA
CGCCGTAGGTCAGGGTGGTCACGAGGGTGGGCCAGGGCACGGGCAGCTTGCCGGTGGTGCAAATGAACTT
CAGGGTCAGCTTGCCGTAGGTGGCATCGCCCTCGCCCTCGCCGGACACGCTGAACTTGTGGCCGTTTACG
TCGCCGTCCAGCTCGACCAGGATGGGCACCACCCCGGTGAACAGCTCCTCGCCCTTGCTCACCACGTTGA
TGTCGATCTGGTCCAGGGGGATGTACTCGCCCTCGCTGGTGATCCTGCTCTTGGCGGCCGCCTTGCTCAC
TGCTACTACCGGGCGGTCGGCGGCACCGGTATCAGCTCCAGCTGAAGGTTCAGGTGCTTCTGTATCTTGC
AGAATGGCGATTGACCTGAGCAGGATAAAACCGAAGCCCACCTTGGCGGTGACGTCCAGCACCATGAACA
GCAAAGTTTCGATTCCCAGGCCCACAACTCCGGCACCCTCGGTGCCGATAATCCAGATGATAGGGTAAGC
AGTCCACAGGACCAGAACCAGTGCGGTGAGGATGTTGAAGGTTGAGGCAACCTCTGGGCCTCTCTCCTTA
GCGGCTGACCGCAGAGAAGTGGCCAGGACATACAGAACGACGATCATACAGATAGTTGAGAACAGGCACC
AAGAGTATCTGGCAATGGCAGTATGTGACAGTGTCCCTATCAGGCCTGTGACAATCATCAGAGCATCGCC
GCCAACGAGAGTGCCGATGGTCACTCTATCAACTTTGGCCAGGAGTGCCAGGTGCAGCAGCAACAGTGGT
GTAGTCAGCAGCCACTGTGCGTATCTTGCGTAGTAGATGTTCAGGATCTCTCCACCTACTGGCACCTCTG
TGAGGCCAATACCAAAGAACATTGACAGATAAGCTGCACTGGCAATACCGCTGACCAGGATTGTCACTGC
GTAGTACTCCCGTGCATCCTTGTCAGTCTCTCCGCCCGCTCTAACCAGGAAGTAGAAGGTTCCGATCAGC
ATCAGCAGTGTACCAATTCCGAGCCACAGACTTTCAGGTCTACCATCTCCGAGGAGGTCATAACCAGCCT
GCAGTGCGATAGAAACCATGGTGGCGGAGGCTAGCATAACTTCGTATAAAGTATCCTATACGAAGTTATT
TGCCTTAACCCAGAAATTATCACTGTTATTCTTTAGAATGGTGCAAAGAATAACTTCGTATAATGTATGC
TATACGAAGTTATGAATTCGATATCAAGCTTATCGATAATCAACCTCTGGATTACAAAATTTGTGAAAGA
TTGACTGGTATTCTTAACTATGTTGCTCCTTTTACGCTATGTGGATACGCTGCTTTAATGCCTTTGTATC
ATGCTATTGCTTCCCGTATGGCTTTCATTTTCTCCTCCTTGTATAAATCCTGGTTGCTGTCTCTTTATGA
GGAGTTGTGGCCCGTTGTCAGGCAACGTGGCGTGGTGTGCACTGTGTTTGCTGACGCAACCCCCACTGGT
TGGGGCATTGCCACCACCTGTCAGCTCCTTTCCGGGACTTTCGCTTTCCCCCTCCCTATTGCCACGGCGG
AACTCATCGCCGCCTGCCTTGCCCGCTGCTGGACAGGGGCTCGGCTGTTGGGCACTGACAATTCCGTGGT
GTTGTCGGGGAAATCATCGTCCTTTCCTTGGCTGCTCGCCTATGTTGCCACCTGGATTCTGCGCGGGACG
TCCTTCTGCTACGTCCCTTCGGCCCTCAATCCAGCGGACCTTCCTTCCCGCGGCCTGCTGCCGGCTCTGC
GGCCTCTTCCGCGTCTTCGCCTTCGCCCTCAGACGAGTCGGATCTCCCTTTGGGCCGCCTCCCCGCATCG
ATACCGTCGACCCGGGCGGCCGCTTCGAGCAGACATGATAAGATACATTGATGAGTTTGGACAAACCACA
ACTAGAATGCAGTGAAAAAAATGCTTTATTTGTGAAATTTGTGATGCTATTGCTTTATTTGTAACCATTA
TAAGCTGCAATAAACTAACCACGTGCGGACCGAGCGGCCGCAGGAACCCCTAGTGATGGAGTTGGCCACT
CCCTCTCTGCGCGCTCGCTCGCTCACTGAGGCCGGGCGACCAAAGGTCGCCCGACGCCCGGGCTTTGCCC
GGGCGGCCTCAGTGAGCGAGCGAGCGCGCAGCTGCCTGCAGGGGCGCCTGATGCGGTATTTTCTCCTTAC
GCATCTGTGCGGTATTTCACACCGCATA
[95 nt withheld, positions 3739-3833]
T
[46 nt withheld, positions 3835-3880]
C
[141 nt withheld, positions 3882-4022]
CCTTTGACGTTGGAGTCCACGTTCTTT
[37 nt withheld, positions 4050-4086]
ACTCTATCTCGGGCTATTCTTTTGATTTATAAGGGATTTTGCCGATTTCGGTCTATTGGTTAAAAAATGA
GCTGATTTAACAAAAATTTAACGCGAATTTTAACAAAATATTAACGTTTACAATTTTATGGTGCACTCTC
AGTACAATCTGCTCTGATGCCGCATAGTTAAGCCAGCCCCGACACCCGCCAACACCCGCTGACGCGCCCT
GACGGGCTTGTCTGCTCCCGGCATCCGCTTACAGACAAGCTGTGACCGTCTCCGGGAGCTGCATGTGTCA
GAGGTTTTCACCGTCATCACCGAAACGCGCGAGACGAAAGGGCCTCGTGATACGCCTATTTTTATAGGTT
AATGTCATGATAATAATGGTTTCTTAGACGTCAGGTGGCACTTTTCGGGGAAATGTGCGCGGAACCCCTA
TTTGTTTATTTTTCTAAATACATTCAAATATGTATCCGCTCATGAGACAATAACCCTGATAAATGCTTCA
ATAATATTGAAAAAGGAAGAGTATGAGTATTCAACATTTCCGTGTCGCCCTTATTCCCTTTTTTGCGGCA
TTTTGCCTTCCTGTTTTTGCTCACCCAGAAACGCTGGTGAAAGTAAAAGATGCTGAAGATCAGTTGGGTG
CACGAGTGGGTTACATCGAACTGGATCTCAACAGCGGTAAGATCCTTGAGAGTTTTCGCCCCGAAGAACG
TTTTCCAATGATGAGCACTTTTAAAGTTCTGCTATGTGGCGCGGTATTATCCCGTATTGACGCCGGGCAA
GAGCAACTCGGTCGCCGCATACACTATTCTCAGAATGACTTGGTTGAGTACTCACCAGTCACAGAAAAGC
ATCTTACGGATGGCATGACAGTAAGAGAATTATGCAGTGCTGCCATAACCATGAGTGATAACACTGCGGC
CAACTTACTTCTGACAACGATCGGAGGACCGAAGGAGCTAACCGCTTTTTTGCACAACATGGGGGATCAT
GTAACTCGCCTTGATCGTTGGGAACCGGAGCTGAATGAAGCCATACCAAACGACGAGCGTGACACCACGA
TGCCTGTAGCAATGGCAACAACGTTGCGCAAACTATTAACTGGCGAACTACTTACTCTAGCTTCCCGGCA
ACAATTAATAGACTGGATGGAGGCGGATAAAGTTGCAGGACCACTTCTGCGCTCGGCCCTTCCGGCTGGC
TGGTTTATTGCTGATAAATCTGGAGCCGGTGAGCGTGGGTCTCGCGGTATCATTGCAGCACTGGGGCCAG
ATGGTAAGCCCTCCCGTATCGTAGTTATCTACACGACGGGGAGTCAGGCAACTATGGATGAACGAAATAG
ACAGATCGCTGAGATAGGTGCCTCACTGATTAAGCATTGGTAACTGTCAGACCAAGTTTACTCATATATA
CTTTAGATTGATTTAAAACTTCATTTTTAATTTAAAAGGATCTAGGTGAAGATCCTTTTTGATAATCTCA
TGACCAAAATCCCTTAACGTGAGTTTTCGTTCCACTGAGCGTCAGACCCCGTAGAAAAGATCAAAGGATC
TTCTTGAGATCCTTTTTTTCTGCGCGTAATCTGCTGCTTGCAAACAAAAAAACCACCGCTACCAGCGGTG
GTTTGTTTGCCGGATCAAGAGCTACCAACTCTTTTTCCGAAGGTAACTGGCTTCAGCAGAGCGCAGATAC
CAAATACTGTTCTTCTAGTGTAGCCGTAGTTAGGCCACCACTTCAAGAACTCTGTAGCACCGCCTACATA
CCTCGCTCTGCTAATCCTGTTACCAGTGGCTGCTGCCAGTGGCGATAAGTCGTGTCTTACCGGGTTGGAC
TCAAGACGATAGTTACCGGATAAGGCGCAGCGGTCGGGCTGAACGGGGGGTTCGTGCACACAGCCCAGCT
TGGAGCGAACGACCTACACCGAACTGAGATACCTACAGCGTGAGCTATGAGAAAGCGCCACGCTTCCCGA
AGGGAGAAAGGCGGACAGGTATCCGGTAAGCGGCAGGGTCGGAACAGGAGAGCGCACGAGGGAGCTTCCA
GGGGGAAACGCCTGGTATCTTTATAGTCCTGTCGGGTTTCGCCACCTCTGACTTGAGCGTCGATTTTTGT
GATGCTCGTCAGGGGGGCGGAGCCTATGGAAAAACGCCAGCAACGCGGCCTTTTTACGGTTCCTGGCCTT
TTGCTGGCCTTTTGCTCACATGT
